>Addgene plasmid #193568 | PH-miRFP-FRB | addgene full sequence | sequence record 380166 | Addgene NGS Result
ACCGTATTACCGCCATGCATTAGTTATTAATAGTAATCAATTACGGGGTCATTAGTTCATAGCCCATATA
TGGAGTTCCGCGTTACATAACTTACGGTAAATGGCCCGCCTGGCTGACCGCCCAACGACCCCCGCCCATT
GACGTCAATAATGACGTATGTTCCCATAGTAACGCCAATAGGGACTTTCCATTGACGTCAATGGGTGGAG
TATTTACGGTAAACTGCCCACTTGGCAGTACATCAAGTGTATCATATGCCAAGTACGCCCCCTATTGACG
TCAATGACGGTAAATGGCCCGCCTGGCATTATGCCCAGTACATGACCTTATGGGACTTTCCTACTTGGCA
GTACATCTACGTATTAGTCATCGCTATTACCATGGTGATGCGGTTTTGGCAGTACATCAATGGGCGTGGA
TAGCGGTTTGACTCACGGGGATTTCCAAGTCTCCACCCCATTGACGTCAATGGGAGTTTGTTTTGGCACC
AAAATCAACGGGACTTTCCAAAATGTCGTAACAACTCCGCCCCATTGACGCAAATGGGCGGTAGGCGTGT
ACGGTGGGAGGTCTATATAAGCAGAGCTGGTTTAGTGAACCGTCAGATCCGCTAGCGCTACCGGACTCAG
ATCTCGAGCTCAAGCTTCGAATTCCGGCCACCATGTCCGGACTCAGATCCCACGGGCTCCAGGATGACCC
GGACCTTCAGGCCCTTCTGAAGGGCAGCCAGCTTCTGAAGGTGAAGTCCAGCTCGTGGCGTAGGGAACGC
TTCTACAAGCTACAGGAGGACTGCAAGACCATCTGGCAGGAATCTCGAAAGGTCATGAGGTCCCCGGAGT
CGCAGCTGTTCTCCATCGAGGACATTCAGGAGGTACGGATGGGACACCGCACAGAAGGCCTGGAGAAGTT
TGCCCGAGACATCCCCGAGGATCGATGCTTCTCCATTGTCTTCAAGGACCAGCGCAACACCCTAGACCTC
ATTGCCCCATCACCAGCTGACGCTCAGCACTGGGTGCAGGGCCTGCGCAAGATCATCCACCACTCCGGCT
CCATGGACCAGCGGCAGAAGGCGGATCCACCGGTCGCCACCATGGTAGCAGGTCATGCCTCTGGCAGCCC
CGCATTCGGGACCGCCTCTCATTCGAATTGCGAACATGAAGAGATCCACCTCGCCGGCTCGATCCAGCCG
CATGGCGCGCTTCTGGTCGTCAGCGAACATGATCATCGCGTCATCCAGGCCAGCGCCAACGCCGCGGAAT
TTCTGAATCTCGGAAGCGTACTCGGCGTTCCGCTCGCCGAGATCGACGGCGATCTGTTGATCAAGATCCT
GCCGCATCTCGATCCCACCGCCGAAGGCATGCCGGTCGCGGTGCGCTGCCGGATCGGCAATCCCTCTACG
GAGTACTGCGGTCTGATGCATCGGCCTCCGGAAGGCGGGCTGATCATCGAACTCGAACGTGCCGGCCCGT
CGATCGATCTGTCAGGCACGCTGGCGCCGGCGCTGGAGCGGATCCGCACGGCGGGTTCACTGCGCGCGCT
GTGCGATGACACCGTGCTGCTGTTTCAGCAGTGCACCGGCTACGACCGGGTGATGGTGTATCGTTTCGAT
GAGCAAGGCCACGGCCTGGTATTCTCCGAGTGCCATGTGCCTGGGCTCGAATCCTATTTCGGCAACCGCT
ATCCGTCGTCGCTGGTCCCGCAGATGGCGCGGCAGCTGTACGTGCGGCAGCGCGTCCGCGTGCTGGTCGA
CGTCACCTATCAGCCGGTGCCGCTGGAGCCGCGGCTGTCGCCGCTGACCGGGCGCGATCTCGACATGTCG
GGCTGCTTCCTGCGCTCGATGTCGCCGATCCATCTGCAGTTCCTGAAGGACATGGGCGTGCGCGCCACCC
TGGCGGTGTCGCTGGTGGTCGGCGGCAAGCTGTGGGGCCTGGTTGTCTGTCACCATTATCTGCCGCGCTT
CATCCGTTTCGAGCTGCGGGCGATCTGCAAACGGCTCGCCGAAAGGATCGCGACGCGGATCACCGCGCTT
GAGAGCAAGGGAGCAAGTGGAATCCTCTGGCATGAGATGTGGCATGAAGGCCTGGAAGAGGCATCTCGTT
TGTACTTTGGGGAAAGGAACGTGAAAGGCATGTTTGAGGTGCTGGAGCCCTTGCATGCTATGATGGAACG
GGGCCCCCAGACTCTGAAGGAAACATCCTTTAATCAGGCCTATGGTCGAGATTTAATGGAGGCCCAAGAG
TGGTGCAGGAAGTACATGAAATCAGGGAATGTCAAGGACCTCCTCCAAGCCTGGGACCTCTATTATCATG
TGTTCCGACGAATCTCAAAGAGTGCTGGTGGTAGTGCTGGTGGTAGTGCTGGTGGTACTGGTGGTCCTCG
AGCTCAAGCTTCGAATTCTGCAGTCGACGGTACCGCGGGCCCGGGATCCACCGGATCTAGATAACTGATC
ATAATCAGCCATACCACATTTGTAGAGGTTTTACTTGCTTTAAAAAACCTCCCACACCTCCCCCTGAACC
TGAAACATAAAATGAATGCAATTGTTGTTGTTAACTTGTTTATTGCAGCTTATAATGGTTACAAATAAAG
CAATAGCATCACAAATTTCACAAATAAAGCATTTTTTTCACTGCATTCTAGTTGTGGTTTGTCCAAACTC
ATCAATGTATCTTAAGGCGTAAATTGTAAGCGTTAATATTTTGTTAAAATTCGCGTTAAATTTTTGTTAA
ATCAGCTCATTTTTTAACCAATAGGCCGAAATCGGCAAAATCCCTTATAAATCAAAAGAATAGACCGAGA
TAGGGT
[37 nt withheld, positions 2807-2843]
AAAGAACGTGGACTCCAACGTCAAAGG
[49 nt withheld, positions 2871-2919]
T
[91 nt withheld, positions 2921-3011]
G
[124 nt withheld, positions 3013-3136]
CAGGTGGCACTTTTCGGGGAAATGTGCGCGGAACCCCTATTTGTTTATTTTTCTAAATACATTCAAATAT
GTATCCGCTCATGAGACAATAACCCTGATAAATGCTTCAATAATATTGAAAAAGGAAGAGTCCTGAGGCG
GAAAGAACCAGCTGTGGAATGTGTGTCAGTTAGGGTGTGGAAAGTCCCCAGGCTCCCCAGCAGGCAGAAG
TATGCAAAGCATGCATCTCAATTAGTCAGCAACCAGGTGTGGAAAGTCCCCAGGCTCCCCAGCAGGCAGA
AGTATGCAAAGCATGCATCTCAATTAGTCAGCAACCATAGTCCCGCCCCTAACTCCGCCCATCCCGCCCC
TAACTCCGCCCAGTTCCGCCCATTCTCCGCCCCATGGCTGACTAATTTTTTTTATTTATGCAGAGGCCGA
GGCCGCCTCGGCCTCTGAGCTATTCCAGAAGTAGTGAGGAGGCTTTTTTGGAGGCCTAGGCTTTTGCAAA
GATCGATCAAGAGACAGGATGAGGATCGTTTCGCATGATTGAACAAGATGGATTGCACGCAGGTTCTCCG
GCCGCTTGGGTGGAGAGGCTATTCGGCTATGACTGGGCACAACAGACAATCGGCTGCTCTGATGCCGCCG
TGTTCCGGCTGTCAGCGCAGGGGCGACCGGTTCTTTTTGTCAAGACCGACCTGTCCGGTGCCCTGAATGA
ACTGCAAGACGAGGCAGCGCGGCTATCGTGGCTGGCCACGACGGGCGTTCCTTGCGCAGCTGTGCTCGAC
GTTGTCACTGAAGCGGGAAGGGACTGGCTGCTATTGGGCGAAGTGCCGGGGCAGGATCTCCTGTCATCTC
ACCTTGCTCCTGCCGAGAAAGTATCCATCATGGCTGATGCAATGCGGCGGCTGCATACGCTTGATCCGGC
TACCTGCCCATTCGACCACCAAGCGAAACATCGCATCGAGCGAGCACGTACTCGGATGGAAGCCGGTCTT
GTCGATCAGGATGATCTGGACGAAGAGCATCAGGGGCTCGCGCCAGCCGAACTGTTCGCCAGGCTCAAGG
CGAGCATGCCCGACGGCGAGGATCTCGTCGTGACCCATGGCGATGCCTGCTTGCCGAATATCATGGTGGA
AAATGGCCGCTTTTCTGGATTCATCGACTGTGGCCGGCTGGGTGTGGCGGACCGCTATCAGGACATAGCG
TTGGCTACCCGTGATATTGCTGAAGAGCTTGGCGGCGAATGGGCTGACCGCTTCCTCGTGCTTTACGGTA
TCGCCGCTCCCGATTCGCAGCGCATCGCCTTCTATCGCCTTCTTGACGAGTTCTTCTGAGCGGGACTCTG
GGGTTCGAAATGACCGACCAAGCGACGCCCAACCTGCCATCACGAGATTTCGATTCCACCGCCGCCTTCT
ATGAAAGGTTGGGCTTCGGAATCGTTTTCCGGGACGCCGGCTGGATGATCCTCCAGCGCGGGGATCTCAT
GCTGGAGTTCTTCGCCCACCCTAGGGGGAGGCTAACTGAAACACGGAAGGAGACAATACCGGAAGGAACC
CGCGCTATGACGGCAATAAAAAGACAGAATAAAACGCACGGTGTTGGGTCGTTTGTTCATAAACGCGGGG
TTCGGTCCCAGGGCTGGCACTCTGTCGATACCCCACCGAGACCCCATTGGGGCCAATACGCCCGCGTTTC
TTCCTTTTCCCCACCCCACCCCCCAAGTTCGGGTGAAGGCCCAGGGCTCGCAGCCAACGTCGGGGCGGCA
GGCCCTGCCATAGCCTCAGGTTACTCATATATACTTTAGATTGATTTAAAACTTCATTTTTAATTTAAAA
GGATCTAGGTGAAGATCCTTTTTGATAATCTCATGACCAAAATCCCTTAACGTGAGTTTTCGTTCCACTG
AGCGTCAGACCCCGTAGAAAAGATCAAAGGATCTTCTTGAGATCCTTTTTTTCTGCGCGTAATCTGCTGC
TTGCAAACAAAAAAACCACCGCTACCAGCGGTGGTTTGTTTGCCGGATCAAGAGCTACCAACTCTTTTTC
CGAAGGTAACTGGCTTCAGCAGAGCGCAGATACCAAATACTGTTCTTCTAGTGTAGCCGTAGTTAGGCCA
CCACTTCAAGAACTCTGTATCACCGCCTACATACCTCGCTCTGCTAATCCTGTTACCAGTGGCTGCTGCC
AGTGGCGATAAGTCGTGTCTTACCGGGTTGGACTCAAGACGATAGTTACCGGATAAGGCGCAGCGGTCGG
GCTGAACGGGGGGTTCGTGCACACAGCCCAGCTTGGAGCGAACGACCTACACCGAACTGAGATACCTACA
GCGTGAGCTATGAGAAAGCGCCACGCTTCCCGAAGGGAGAAAGGCGGACAGGTATCCGGTAAGCGGCAGG
GTCGGAACAGGAGAGCGCACGAGGGAGCTTCCAGGGGGAAACGCCTGGTATCTTTATAGTCCTGTCGGGT
TTCGCCACCTCTGACTTGAGCGTCGATTTTTGTGATGCTCGTCAGGGGGGCGGAGCCTATGGAAAAACGC
CAGCAACGCGGCCTTTTTACGGTTCCTGGCCTTTTGCTGGCCTTTTGCTCACATGTTCTTTCCTGCGTTA
TCCCCTGATTCTGTGGATA
Features (pLannotate 1.2.2; 17 found; start..end, strand, type, name):
     81..384     +  enhancer       CMV enhancer: human cytomegalovirus immediate early enhancer
    385..588     +  promoter       CMV promoter: human cytomegalovirus (CMV) immediate early promoter
    611..654     +  misc_feature   MCS (fragment): multiple cloning site
    681..1070    +  CDS            Plcd1 (fragment): PLCD1_RAT - Experimental evidence at protein level: Swiss-Prot protein existence level 1. The production of the second messenger molecules diacylglycerol (DAG) and inositol 1,4,5-trisphosphate (IP3) is mediated by activated phosphatidylinositol-specific phospholipase C enzymes (PubMed:16000311). Essential for trophoblast and placental development (By similarity). Binds phosphatidylinositol 4,5-bisphosphate (By similarity). From Rattus norvegicus (Rat).
   1092..2036    +  CDS            miRFP703: miRFP703 is a basic (constitutively fluorescent) near ir fluorescent protein published in 2016, derived from Rhodopseudomonas palustris. It has low acid sensitivity. It requires the cofactor biliverdin for fluorescence.
   2052..2330    +  CDS            FRB*: T2098L mutant of FKBP-rapamycin binding domain of human FRAP binds synthetic ligands such as AP21967
   2377..2429    +  misc_feature   MCS: multiple cloning site
   2446..2530    +  CDS            large T antigen (fragment): large T antigen from SV40 (simian virus 40)
   2553..2674    +  polyA_signal   SV40 poly(A) signal: SV40 polyadenylation signal
   2708..3136    -  rep_origin     f1 ori (sequence partly withheld): f1 bacteriophage origin of replication; arrow indicates direction of (+) strand synthesis
   3163..3267    +  promoter       AmpR promoter: bla
   3269..3626    +  promoter       SV40 promoter: SV40 enhancer and early promoter
   3661..4455    +  CDS            NeoR/KanR: aminoglycoside phosphotransferase from Tn5; aph(3')-II (or nptII); confers resistance to neomycin, kanamycin, and G418 (Geneticin®)
   4476..4628    +  CDS            ble (fragment): BLE_KLEPN - Experimental evidence at protein level: Swiss-Prot protein existence level 1. Binding protein with a strong affinity to the bleomycin family of antibiotics. Binds to CL990; an antimitotic-antibiotic compound. From Klebsiella pneumoniae.
   4687..4734    +  polyA_signal   HSV TK poly(A) signal: herpes simplex virus thymidine kinase polyadenylation signal (Cole and Stacy, 1985)
   4825..4841    -  polyA_signal   bGH poly(A) signal (fragment): bovine growth hormone polyadenylation signal
   5063..5651    +  rep_origin     ori: high-copy-number ColE1/pMB1/pBR322/pUC origin of replication
