[The description below was written by a language model from this plasmid's Addgene catalogue record and pLannotate feature annotations shown in this document.]
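Description:
PH-miRFP-FRB is a 5,745 bp mammalian expression plasmid built by Gibson cloning on the Clontech pEGFP-C1 backbone. It is propagated in E. coli through a high-copy ColE1/pUC-type origin and selected with kanamycin. The single NeoR/KanR (Tn5 aminoglycoside phosphotransferase) gene sits behind tandem bacterial (bla) and SV40 early promoters and is followed by an HSV TK polyadenylation signal, so the same marker can in principle also support G418 selection in mammalian cells. An f1 origin is present as well. Small annotated fragments of ble, SV40 large T antigen and the bGH poly(A) signal appear to be backbone remnants or short sequence matches rather than functional parts.

The payload is a single fusion open reading frame driven by the CMV immediate-early enhancer and promoter and terminated by the SV40 poly(A) signal. It begins with the pleckstrin homology (PH) domain of rat phospholipase C delta1 (Plcd1), which binds phosphatidylinositol 4,5-bisphosphate and therefore typically directs a fusion to the plasma membrane. This is followed by miRFP703, a near-infrared fluorescent protein that requires biliverdin as cofactor, and then by FRB carrying the T2098L mutation, the FKBP-rapamycin binding domain variant that accepts rapamycin analogues such as AP21967.

This layout suits the construct to serve as a fluorescently visible, membrane-anchored partner in chemically induced dimerisation, where an FKBP-tagged protein would be recruited on ligand addition; the record itself states only that it expresses the tagged PH domain in mammalian cells. It was deposited with a study of clathrin light chain conformation, lattice structure and endocytosis at the plasma membrane.
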