Addgene plasmid #193568: PH-miRFP-FRB
Purpose: Expresses PH domain from PLC delta1 tagged with miRFP703 and FRB mutant (T2098L) in mammalian cells.
Depositing lab: Justin Taraska. Depositing organization: National Heart, Lung, and Blood Institute (NHLBI). Publication: A conformational switch in clathrin light chain regulates lattice structure and endocytosis at the plasma membrane of mammalian cells. Obashi K, Sochacki KA, Strub MP, Taraska JW. Nat Commun. 2023 Feb 9;14(1):732. doi: 10.1038/s41467-023-36304-7. PubMed 36759616.
Backbone
  Vector backbone: pEGFP-C1
  Backbone manufacturer: Clontech
  Total vector size (bp): 5745
  Vector type: Mammalian Expression
Growth in bacteria
  Bacterial resistance: Kanamycin, 50 μg/mL
  Growth temperature: 37°C
  Growth strain: DH5alpha
  Copy number: Unknown
Gene/Insert
  Gene/Insert name: PH domain from PLC delta1 (alt name: Plcd1)
  Species: R. norvegicus (rat)
  Insert size (bp): 407
  Mutation: PH domain
  Entrez Gene: Plcd1 (a.k.a. Plc1)
  Promoter: CMV
  Tag / fusion protein: miRFP703 (C terminal on insert); FRB (T2098L) (C terminal on insert)
  Cloning method: Gibson Cloning
  Sequencing primers: 5′ CMV-F; 3′ SV40pArev
Resource information
  A portion of this plasmid was derived from a plasmid made by: Dr. T. Inoue (Johns Hopkins University) and addgene #79997
Terms and licenses: Academic/Nonprofit Terms; Industry Terms: Not Available to Industry
Depositor comments: Please visit https://doi.org/10.1101/2022.03.21.485138 for bioRxiv preprint.
How to cite: PH-miRFP-FRB was a gift from Justin Taraska (Addgene plasmid # 193568 ; http://n2t.net/addgene:193568 ; RRID:Addgene_193568)
